Addgene plasmid #167267: pET51b-His-TEV-HaloTag7_dead_mt
Purpose: Overexpression of the dead variant (D106A) of HaloTag7 in E. coli
Depositing lab: Kai Johnsson. Depositing organization: Max Planck Institute for Medical Research. Publication: Kinetic and Structural Characterization of the Self-Labeling Protein Tags HaloTag7, SNAP-tag, and CLIP-tag. Wilhelm J, Kuhn S, Tarnawski M, Gotthard G, Tunnermann J, Tanzer T, Karpenko J, Mertes N, Xue L, Uhrig U, Reinstein J, Hiblot J, Johnsson K. Biochemistry. 2021 Aug 24;60(33):2560-2575. doi: 10.1021/acs.biochem.1c00258. Epub 2021 Aug 2. PubMed 34339177.
Backbone
  Vector backbone: pET51b(+)
  Backbone manufacturer: Novagen
  Vector type: Bacterial Expression
Growth in bacteria
  Bacterial resistance: Ampicillin, 100 μg/mL
  Growth temperature: 37°C
  Growth strain: DH5alpha
  Copy number: Low Copy
Gene/Insert
  Gene/Insert name: HaloTag7
  Species: Synthetic
  Insert size (bp): 933
  Mutation: D106A
  Promoter: T7
  Tag / fusion protein: His x10 (N terminal on insert)
  Cloning method: Gibson Cloning
Terms and licenses: Academic/Nonprofit Terms; Industry Terms: Not Available to Industry
Depositor comments: Please visit https://www.biorxiv.org/content/10.1101/2021.04.13.439540v1 for bioRxiv preprint.
How to cite: pET51b-His-TEV-HaloTag7_dead_mt was a gift from Kai Johnsson (Addgene plasmid # 167267 ; http://n2t.net/addgene:167267 ; RRID:Addgene_167267)
