[The description below was written by a language model from this plasmid's Addgene catalogue record and pLannotate feature annotations shown in this document.]
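Description:
pET51b-His-TEV-HaloTag7_dead_mt is a bacterial expression plasmid of about 6 kb, built on the Novagen pET51b(+) backbone by Gibson cloning, for overproducing a catalytically inactive HaloTag7 in E. coli. It is propagated through a ColE1/pBR322-type origin accompanied by the rop gene and the bom region, consistent with its catalogue listing as low copy. Selection is with ampicillin via the β-lactamase gene. An f1 origin is also present, along with short tetracycline-resistance gene fragments that are remnants of the pBR322-derived backbone rather than functional markers.

The expression cassette follows the standard pET layout: a T7 promoter immediately followed by a lac operator, the strong T7 gene 10 ribosome binding site, the coding region and a T7 terminator. The plasmid-borne lacI gene supplies repressor so that transcription stays off until induced with IPTG in a host that provides T7 RNA polymerase. The open reading frame encodes an N-terminal 10×His tag (listed in the catalogue, not separately annotated in the feature table), a TEV protease cleavage site that allows the tag to be removed after affinity purification, and the synthetic HaloTag7 sequence (933 bp insert). A short match to a T7 gene 10B-derived solubility tag annotated just after the HaloTag region is probably only a partial sequence hit.

HaloTag7 is an engineered dehalogenase that normally forms a covalent bond with chloroalkane ligands. The D106A substitution gives the "dead" variant, as the record terms it. The purified protein was deposited with a study of the kinetics and structure of self-labeling protein tags, where such a variant would suit use as a non-reactive control or for examining ligand binding without covalent labeling.
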