Features (pLannotate 1.2.2; 19 found; start..end, strand, type, name):
     12..467     +  rep_origin     f1 ori (sequence partly withheld): f1 bacteriophage origin of replication; arrow indicates direction of (+) strand synthesis
    582..1442    -  CDS            AmpR: β-lactamase; bla; confers resistance to ampicillin, carbenicillin, and related antibiotics
   1443..1535    -  promoter       AmpR promoter: bla
   1616..2204    +  rep_origin     ori: high-copy-number ColE1/pMB1/pBR322/pUC origin of replication
   2390..2529    -  misc_feature   bom: basis of mobility region from pBR322
   2631..2822    -  CDS            rop: Rop protein, which maintains plasmids at low copy number; rop
   2839..3219    +  CDS            YPB1_ECOLX: Protein predicted: Swiss-Prot protein existence level 4. From Escherichia coli.
   3281..3345    -  CDS            TcR (fragment): tetracycline efflux protein; tet; confers resistance to tetracycline
   3360..3381    -  protein_bind   CAP binding site: CAP binding activates transcription in the presence of cAMP. E. coli catabolite activator protein
   3394..4476    -  CDS            lacI: lac repressor; lacI; The lac repressor binds to the lac operator to inhibit transcription in E. coli. This inhibition can be relieved by adding lactose or isopropyl-β-D-thiogalactopyranoside (IPTG).
   4477..4554    -  promoter       lacI promoter: lacI
   4562..4841    -  CDS            TcR (fragment): tetracycline efflux protein; tet; confers resistance to tetracycline
   4867..4885    +  promoter       T7 promoter: promoter for bacteriophage T7 RNA polymerase
   4886..4910    +  protein_bind   lac operator: The lac repressor binds to the lac operator to inhibit transcription in E. coli. This inhibition can be relieved by adding lactose or isopropyl-β-D-thiogalactopyranoside (IPTG). lac repressor encoded by lacI
   4925..4947    +  RBS            RBS: efficient ribosome binding site from bacteriophage T7 gene 10 (Olins and Rangwala, 1989)
   4987..5007    +  CDS            TEV site: tobacco etch virus (TEV) protease recognition and cleavage site
   5008..5884    +  CDS            HaloTag® (fragment): modified bacterial dehalogenase that forms covalent bonds with chloroalkane derivatives
   5895..5912    +  CDS            SET1 (fragment): solubility-enhancement tag derived from T7 phage gene 10B
   5920..5967    +  terminator     T7 terminator: transcription terminator for bacteriophage T7 RNA polymerase
>Addgene plasmid #167267 | pET51b-His-TEV-HaloTag7_dead_mt | addgene full sequence | sequence record 330267 | Addgene NGS Result
TGGCGAATGGG
[124 nt withheld, positions 12-135]
C
[91 nt withheld, positions 137-227]
A
[49 nt withheld, positions 229-277]
CCTTTGACGTTGGAGTCCACGTTCTTT
[37 nt withheld, positions 305-341]
ACCCTATCTCGGTCTATTCTTTTGATTTATAAGGGATTTTGCCGATTTCGGCCTATTGGTTAAAAAATGA
GCTGATTTAACAAAAATTTAACGCGAATTTTAACAAAATATTAACGTTTACAATTTCTGGCGGCACGATG
GCATGAGATTATCAAAAAGGATCTTCACCTAGATCCTTTTAAATTAAAAATGAAGTTTTAAATCAATCTA
AAGTATATATGAGTAAACTTGGTCTGACAGTTACCAATGCTTAATCAGTGAGGCACCTATCTCAGCGATC
TGTCTATTTCGTTCATCCATAGTTGCCTGACTCCCCGTCGTGTAGATAACTACGATACGGGAGGGCTTAC
CATCTGGCCCCAGTGCTGCAATGATACCGCGAGACCCACGCTCACCGGCTCCAGATTTATCAGCAATAAA
CCAGCCAGCCGGAAGGGCCGAGCGCAGAAGTGGTCCTGCAACTTTATCCGCCTCCATCCAGTCTATTAAT
TGTTGCCGGGAAGCTAGAGTAAGTAGTTCGCCAGTTAATAGTTTGCGCAACGTTGTTGCCATTGCTACAG
GCATCGTGGTGTCACGCTCGTCGTTTGGTATGGCTTCATTCAGCTCCGGTTCCCAACGATCAAGGCGAGT
TACATGATCCCCCATGTTGTGCAAAAAAGCGGTTAGCTCCTTCGGTCCTCCGATCGTTGTCAGAAGTAAG
TTGGCCGCAGTGTTATCACTCATGGTTATGGCAGCACTGCATAATTCTCTTACTGTCATGCCATCCGTAA
GATGCTTTTCTGTGACTGGTGAGTACTCAACCAAGTCATTCTGAGAATAGTGTATGCGGCGACCGAGTTG
CTCTTGCCCGGCGTCAATACGGGATAATACCGCGCCACATAGCAGAACTTTAAAAGTGCTCATCATTGGA
AAACGTTCTTCGGGGCGAAAACTCTCAAGGATCTTACCGCTGTTGAGATCCAGTTCGATGTAACCCACTC
GTGCACCCAACTGATCTTCAGCATCTTTTACTTTCACCAGCGTTTCTGGGTGAGCAAAAACAGGAAGGCA
AAATGCCGCAAAAAAGGGAATAAGGGCGACACGGAAATGTTGAATACTCATACTCTTCCTTTTTCAATCA
TGATTGAAGCATTTATCAGGGTTATTGTCTCATGAGCGGATACATATTTGAATGTATTTAGAAAAATAAA
CAAATAGGTCATGACCAAAATCCCTTAACGTGAGTTTTCGTTCCACTGAGCGTCAGACCCCGTAGAAAAG
ATCAAAGGATCTTCTTGAGATCCTTTTTTTCTGCGCGTAATCTGCTGCTTGCAAACAAAAAAACCACCGC
TACCAGCGGTGGTTTGTTTGCCGGATCAAGAGCTACCAACTCTTTTTCCGAAGGTAACTGGCTTCAGCAG
AGCGCAGATACCAAATACTGTCCTTCTAGTGTAGCCGTAGTTAGGCCACCACTTCAAGAACTCTGTAGCA
CCGCCTACATACCTCGCTCTGCTAATCCTGTTACCAGTGGCTGCTGCCAGTGGCGATAAGTCGTGTCTTA
CCGGGTTGGACTCAAGACGATAGTTACCGGATAAGGCGCAGCGGTCGGGCTGAACGGGGGGTTCGTGCAC
ACAGCCCAGCTTGGAGCGAACGACCTACACCGAACTGAGATACCTACAGCGTGAGCTATGAGAAAGCGCC
ACGCTTCCCGAAGGGAGAAAGGCGGACAGGTATCCGGTAAGCGGCAGGGTCGGAACAGGAGAGCGCACGA
GGGAGCTTCCAGGGGGAAACGCCTGGTATCTTTATAGTCCTGTCGGGTTTCGCCACCTCTGACTTGAGCG
TCGATTTTTGTGATGCTCGTCAGGGGGGCGGAGCCTATGGAAAAACGCCAGCAACGCGGCCTTTTTACGG
TTCCTGGCCTTTTGCTGGCCTTTTGCTCACATGTTCTTTCCTGCGTTATCCCCTGATTCTGTGGATAACC
GTATTACCGCCTTTGAGTGAGCTGATACCGCTCGCCGCAGCCGAACGACCGAGCGCAGCGAGTCAGTGAG
CGAGGAAGCGGAAGAGCGCCTGATGCGGTATTTTCTCCTTACGCATCTGTGCGGTATTTCACACCGCAAT
GGTGCACTCTCAGTACAATCTGCTCTGATGCCGCATAGTTAAGCCAGTATACACTCCGCTATCGCTACGT
GACTGGGTCATGGCTGCGCCCCGACACCCGCCAACACCCGCTGACGCGCCCTGACGGGCTTGTCTGCTCC
CGGCATCCGCTTACAGACAAGCTGTGACCGTCTCCGGGAGCTGCATGTGTCAGAGGTTTTCACCGTCATC
ACCGAAACGCGCGAGGCAGCTGCGGTAAAGCTCATCAGCGTGGTCGTGAAGCGATTCACAGATGTCTGCC
TGTTCATCCGCGTCCAGCTCGTTGAGTTTCTCCAGAAGCGTTAATGTCTGGCTTCTGATAAAGCGGGCCA
TGTTAAGGGCGGTTTTTTCCTGTTTGGTCACTGATGCCTCCGTGTAAGGGGGATTTCTGTTCATGGGGGT
AATGATACCGATGAAACGAGAGAGGATGCTCACGATACGGGTTACTGATGATGAACATGCCCGGTTACTG
GAACGTTGTGAGGGTAAACAACTGGCGGTATGGATGCGGCGGGACCAGAGAAAAATCACTCAGGGTCAAT
GCCAGCGCTTCGTTAATACAGATGTAGGTGTTCCACAGGGTAGCCAGCAGCATCCTGCGATGCAGATCCG
GAACATAATGGTGCAGGGCGCTGACTTCCGCGTTTCCAGACTTTACGAAACACGGAAACCGAAGACCATT
CATGTTGTTGCTCAGGTCGCAGACGTTTTGCAGCAGCAGTCGCTTCACGTTCGCTCGCGTATCGGTGATT
CATTCTGCTAACCAGTAAGGCAACCCCGCCAGCCTAGCCGGGTCCTCAACGACAGGAGCACGATCATGCT
AGTCATGCCCCGCGCCCACCGGAAGGAGCTGACTGGGTTGAAGGCTCTCAAGGGCATCGGTCGAGATCCC
GGTGCCTAATGAGTGAGCTAACTTACATTAATTGCGTTGCGCTCACTGCCCGCTTTCCAGTCGGGAAACC
TGTCGTGCCAGCTGCATTAATGAATCGGCCAACGCGCGGGGAGAGGCGGTTTGCGTATTGGGCGCCAGGG
TGGTTTTTCTTTTCACCAGTGAGACGGGCAACAGCTGATTGCCCTTCACCGCCTGGCCCTGAGAGAGTTG
CAGCAAGCGGTCCACGCTGGTTTGCCCCAGCAGGCGAAAATCCTGTTTGATGGTGGTTAACGGCGGGATA
TAACATGAGCTGTCTTCGGTATCGTCGTATCCCACTACCGAGATGTCCGCACCAACGCGCAGCCCGGACT
CGGTAATGGCGCGCATTGCGCCCAGCGCCATCTGATCGTTGGCAACCAGCATCGCAGTGGGAACGATGCC
CTCATTCAGCATTTGCATGGTTTGTTGAAAACCGGACATGGCACTCCAGTCGCCTTCCCGTTCCGCTATC
GGCTGAATTTGATTGCGAGTGAGATATTTATGCCAGCCAGCCAGACGCAGACGCGCCGAGACAGAACTTA
ATGGGCCCGCTAACAGCGCGATTTGCTGGTGACCCAATGCGACCAGATGCTCCACGCCCAGTCGCGTACC
GTCTTCATGGGAGAAAATAATACTGTTGATGGGTGTCTGGTCAGAGACATCAAGAAATAACGCCGGAACA
TTAGTGCAGGCAGCTTCCACAGCAATGGCATCCTGGTCATCCAGCGGATAGTTAATGATCAGCCCACTGA
CGCGTTGCGCGAGAAGATTGTGCACCGCCGCTTTACAGGCTTCGACGCCGCTTCGTTCTACCATCGACAC
CACCACGCTGGCACCCAGTTGATCGGCGCGAGATTTAATCGCCGCGACAATTTGCGACGGCGCGTGCAGG
GCCAGACTGGAGGTGGCAACGCCAATCAGCAACGACTGTTTGCCCGCCAGTTGTTGTGCCACGCGGTTGG
GAATGTAATTCAGCTCCGCCATCGCCGCTTCCACTTTTTCCCGCGTTTTCGCAGAAACGTGGCTGGCCTG
GTTCACCACGCGGGAAACGGTCTGATAAGAGACACCGGCATACTCTGCGACATCGTATAACGTTACTGGT
TTCACATTCACCACCCTGAATTGACTCTCTTCCGGGCGCTATCATGCCATACCGCGAAAGGTTTTGCGCC
ATTCGATGGTGTCCGGGATCTCGACGCTCTCCCTTATGCGACTCCTGCATTAGGAAGCAGCCCAGTAGTA
GGTTGAGGCCGTTGAGCACCGCCGCCGCAAGGAATGGTGCATGCAAGGAGATGGCGCCCAACAGTCCCCC
GGCCACGGGGCCTGCCACCATACCCACGCCGAAACAAGCGCTCATGAGCCCGAAGTGGCGAGCCCGATCT
TCCCCATCGGTGATGTCGGCGATATAGGCGCCAGCAACCGCACCTGTGGCGCCGGTGATGCCGGCCACGA
TGCGTCCGGCGTAGAGGATCGAGATCGATCTCGATCCCGCGAAATTAATACGACTCACTATAGGGGAATT
GTGAGCGGATAACAATTCCCCTCTAGAAATAATTTTGTTTAACTTTAAGAAGGAGATATACCATGCATCA
CCACCATCATCACCATCACCACCACGAAAACCTGTATTTTCAGGGCATCGGTACTGGCTTTCCATTCGAC
CCCCATTATGTGGAAGTCCTGGGCGAGCGCATGCACTACGTCGATGTTGGTCCGCGCGATGGCACCCCTG
TGCTGTTCCTGCACGGTAACCCGACCTCCTCCTACGTGTGGCGCAACATCATCCCGCATGTTGCACCGAC
CCATCGCTGCATTGCTCCAGACCTGATCGGTATGGGCAAATCCGACAAACCAGACCTGGGTTATTTCTTC
GACGACCACGTCCGCTTCATGGATGCCTTCATCGAAGCCCTGGGTCTGGAAGAGGTCGTCCTGGTCATTC
ACGCCTGGGGCTCCGCTCTGGGTTTCCACTGGGCCAAGCGCAATCCAGAGCGCGTCAAAGGTATTGCATT
TATGGAGTTCATCCGCCCTATCCCGACCTGGGACGAATGGCCAGAATTTGCCCGCGAGACCTTCCAGGCC
TTCCGCACCACCGACGTCGGCCGCAAGCTGATCATCGATCAGAACGTTTTTATCGAGGGTACGCTGCCGA
TGGGTGTCGTCCGCCCGCTGACTGAAGTCGAGATGGACCATTACCGCGAGCCGTTCCTGAATCCTGTTGA
CCGCGAGCCACTGTGGCGCTTCCCAAACGAGCTGCCAATCGCCGGTGAGCCAGCGAACATCGTCGCGCTG
GTCGAAGAATACATGGACTGGCTGCACCAGTCCCCTGTCCCGAAGCTGCTGTTCTGGGGCACCCCAGGCG
TTCTGATCCCACCGGCCGAAGCCGCTCGCCTGGCCAAAAGCCTGCCTAACTGCAAGGCTGTGGACATCGG
CCCGGGTCTGAATCTGCTGCAAGAAGACAACCCGGACCTGATCGGCAGCGAGATCGCGCGCTGGCTGTCT
ACTCTGGAGATTTAATTAACCTAGGCTGCTGCCACCGCTGAGCAATAACTAGCATAACCCCTTGGGGCCT
CTAAACGGGTCTTGAGGGGTTTTTTGCTGAAAGGAGGAACTATATCCGGAT
